>Addgene plasmid #18945 | pCaryP | addgene full sequence | sequence record 338151 | Addgene NGS Result
CCTCGAGGGCCCTCGAGGGCCCTCGAGGGCCCTCGAGGGCCCTCGAGGGGATCCCCCTAGTACTGACGGA
CACACCGAAGCCCCGGCGGCAACCCTCAGCGGATGCCCCGGGGCTTCACGTTTTCCCAGGTCAGAAGCGG
TTTTCGGGAGTAGTGCCCCAACTGGGGTAACCTTTGAGTTCTCTCAGTTGGGGGCGTAGGGTCGCCGACA
TGACACAAGGGGTTGTGACCGGGGTGGACACGTACGCGGGTGCTTACGACCGTCAGTCGCGCGAGCGCGA
CTAGGGGCGAGCTCGAATTGGCGGCCGCCGGCGGCCGCCAATTCGGCTGCTGCTCTAAACGACGCATTTC
GTACTCCAAAGTACGAATTTTTTCCCTCAAGCTCTTATTTTCATTAAACAATGAACAGGACCTAACGCAC
AGTCACGTTATTGTTTACATAAATGATTTTTTTTACTATTCAAACTTACTCTGTTTGTGTACTCCCACTG
GTATAGCCTTCTTTTATCTTTTCTGGTTCAGGCTCTATCACTTTACTAGGTACGGCATCTGCGTTGAGTC
GCCTCCTTTTAAATGTCTGACCTTTTGCAGGTGCAGCCTTCCACTGCGAATCATTAAAGTGGGTATCACA
AATTTGGGAGTTTTCACCAAGGCTGCACCCAAGGCTCTGCTCCCACAATTTTCTCTTAATAGCACACTTC
GGCACGTGAATTAATTTTACTCCAGTCACAGCTTTGCAGCAAAATTTGCAATATTTCATTTTTTTTTATT
CCACGTAAGGGTTAATGTTTTCAAAAAAAAATTCGTCCGCACACAACCTTTCCTCTCAACAAGCAAACGT
GCACTGAATTTAAGTGTATACTTCGGTAAGCTTCGGCTATCGACGGGACCACCTTATGTTATTTCATCAT
GGGCCAGACCCACGTAGTCCAGCGGCAGATCGGCGGCGGAGAAGTTAAGCGTCTCCAGGATGACCTTGCC
CGAACTGGGGCACGTGGTGTTCGACGATGTGCAGCTAATTTCGCCCGGCTCCACGTCCGCCCATTGGTTA
ATCAGCAGACCCTCGTTGGCGTAACGGAACCATGAGAGGTACGACAACCATTTGAGGTATACTGGCACCG
AGCCCGAGTTCAAGAAGAAGGCGTTTTTCCATAGGCTCCGCCCCCCTGACGAGCATCACAAAAATCGACG
CTCAAGTCAGAGGTGGCGAAACCCGACAGGACTATAAAGATACCAGGCGTTTCCCCCTGGAAGCTCCCTC
GTGCGCTCTCCTGTTCCGACCCTGCCGCTTACCGGATACCTGTCCGCCTTTCTCCCTTCGGGAAGCGTGG
CGCTTTCTCATAGCTCACGCTGTAGGTATCTCAGTTCGGTGTAGGTCGTTCGCTCCAAGCTGGGCTGTGT
GCACGAACCCCCCGTTCAGCCCGACCGCTGCGCCTTATCCGGTAACTATCGTCTTGAGTCCAACCCGGTA
AGACACGACTTATCGCCACTGGCAGCAGCCACTGGTAACAGGATTAGCAGAGCGAGGTATGTAGGCGGTG
CTACAGAGTTCTTGAAGTGGTGGCCTAACTACGGCTACACTAGAAGAACAGTATTTGGTATCTGCGCTCT
GCTGAAGCCAGTTACCTTCGGAAAAAGAGTTGGTAGCTCTTGATCCGGCAAACAAACCACCGCTGGTAGC
GGTGGTTTTTTTGTTTGCAAGCAGCAGATTACGCGCAGAAAAAAAGGATCTCAAGAAGATCCTTTGATCT
TTTCTACGGGGTCTGACGCTCAGTGGAACGAAAACTCACGTTAAGGGATTTTGGTCATGAGATTATCAAA
AAGGATCTTCACCTAGATCCTTTTAAATTAAAAATGAAGTTTTAAATCAATCTAAAGTATATATGAGTAA
ACTTGGTCTGACAGTTACCAATGCTTAATCAGTGAGGCACCTATCTCAGCGATCTGTCTATTTCGTTCAT
CCATAGTTGCCTGACTCCCCGTCGTGTAGATAACTACGATACGGGAGGGCTTACCATCTGGCCCCAGTGC
TGCAATGATACCGCGAGACCCACGCTCACCGGCTCCAGATTTATCAGCAATAAACCAGCCAGCCGGAAGG
GCCGAGCGCAGAAGTGGTCCTGCAACTTTATCCGCCTCCATCCAGTCTATTAATTGTTGCCGGGAAGCTA
GAGTAAGTAGTTCGCCAGTTAATAGTTTGCGCAACGTTGTTGCCATTGCTACAGGCATCGTGGTGTCACG
CTCGTCGTTTGGTATGGCTTCATTCAGCTCCGGTTCCCAACGATCAAGGCGAGTTACATGATCCCCCATG
TTGTGCAAAAAAGCGGTTAGCTCCTTCGGTCCTCCGATCGTTGTCAGAAGTAAGTTGGCCGCAGTGTTAT
CACTCATGGTTATGGCAGCACTGCATAATTCTCTTACTGTCATGCCATCCGTAAGATGCTTTTCTGTGAC
TGGTGAGTACTCAACCAAGTCATTCTGAGAATAGTGTATGCGGCGACCGAGTTGCTCTTGCCCGGCGTCA
ATACGGGATAATACCGCGCCACATAGCAGAACTTTAAAAGTGCTCATCATTGGAAAACGTTCTTCGGGGC
GAAAACTCTCAAGGATCTTACCGCTGTTGAGATCCAGTTCGATGTAACCCACTCGTGCACCCAACTGATC
TTCAGCATCTTTTACTTTCACCAGCGTTTCTGGGTGAGCAAAAACAGGAAGGCAAAATGCCGCAAAAAAG
GGAATAAGGGCGACACGGAAATGTTGAATACTCATACTCTTCCTTTTTCAATATTATTGAAGCATTTATC
AGGGTTATTGTCTCATGAGCGGATACATATTTGAATGTATTTAGAAAAATAAACAAATAGGGGTTCCGCG
CACATTTCCCCGAAAAGTGCCACCTGACGTCTAAGAAACCATTATTATCATGACATTAACCTATAAAAAT
AGGCGTATCACGAGGCCCTTTCGTCTCGCGCGTTTCGGTGATGACGGTGAAAACCTCTGACACATGCAGC
TCCCGGAGACGGTCACAGCTTGTCTGTAAGCGGATGCCGGGAGCAGACAAGCCCGTCAGGGCGCGTCAGC
GGGTGTTGGCGGGTGTCGGGGCTGGCTTAACTATGCGGCATCAGAGCAGATTGTACTGAGAGTGCACCAT
ATGCGGTGTGAAATACCGCACCGAATCGCGCGGAACTAACGACAGTCGCTCCAAGGTCGTCGAACAAAAG
GTGAATGTGTTGCGGAGAGCGGGTGGGAGACAGCGAAAGAGCAACTACGAAACGTGGTGTGGTGGAGGTG
AATTATGAAGAGGGCGCGCGATTTGAAAAGTATGTATATAAAAAATATATCCCGGTGTTTTATGTAGCGA
TAAACGAGTTTTTGATGTAAGGTATGCAGGTGTGTAAGTCTTTTGGTTAGAAGACAAATCCAAAGTCTAC
TTGTGGGGATGTTCGAAGGGGAAATACTTGTATTCTATAGGTCATATCTTGTTTTTATTGGCACAAATAT
AATTACATTAGCTTTTTGAGGGGGCAATAAACAGTAAACACGATGGTAATAATGGTAAAAAAAAAAAACA
AGCAGTTATTTCGGATATATGTCGGCTACTCCTTGCGTCGGGCCCGAAGTCTTAGAGCCAGATATGCGAG
CACCCGGAAGCTCACGATGAGAATGGCCAGACCATGATGAAATAACATAAGGTGGTCCCGTCGGCAAGAG
ACATCCACTTAACGTATGCTTGCAATAAGTGCGAGTGAAAGGAATAGTATTCTGAGTGTCGTATTGAGTC
TGAGTGAGACAGCGATATGATTGTTGATTAACCCTTAGCATGTCCGTGGGGTTTGAATTAACTCATAATA
TTAATTAGACGAAATTATTTTTAAAGTTTTATTTTTAATAATTTGCGAGTACGCAAAGCTTGGCTGCAGG
TCGACTATTAAATGATTATCGCCCGATTACCACATTGAGTGGTTTAAAATAGCCATAAAATATGCAACTG
ACGATGGCTTAAGATAAATACGTCGCAGAGTCACTCATAAATTTCGAACGCAGCCCGCTGATTTACCTAC
CCCTCTAAACGATTCATAGTATATGTACGAGTATATCCACTAAGCTTTTTCGAGCACTGATTTTTTCGCT
TGCACGAGACAAGTGCACCACCGCAATTGCAGGCAAATTATGTCTGAGGTAATGATTCCGTTTCGTGCAA
GATTACACAGAAATCAAATTACGACAACCTTTATTCAGTAAGCAAACAAAGCCTTTGTTGGCATCTAATT
ATTCCACTTATGGTTGCGATTTCGGGAGCTACAATCGGTTTTGGTTTAGTATATCTAGCGAGTTCCTTGG
CGACATTTAAAATTTACAAATAAAGTTTCTCTATTCAATCGGGACAGTGGAAATTGACTATTTTATTTAT
ATTAATGAACTTATTTTTAATTTGGCTTAAGTTACTAAGGGGTACTAATAGTTTGAGCGCAGTGCATGTC
ATGGGGACATGTGCAATTGTGTGTAAGCGGGAAGTGATCGCGGCCTTCCGAATTTGGCCATGCCAAATAA
TCCCAGCTCGAAAGGAGGGGACCCGGCGGTCAGGGCCATGGACATTGAACTTGAAAAAAAAAAACACAAA
AATATATAACACAAAACGGAAAATGCTGTGTACCGCTTATGTTAGAGAAGTTGAGCAACGGGTTTTTCGT
TTTGCAGTCACGATGGATTTCCAAATTAGTGTAGGAGGGGGGAGGGGAGGGAGGGAGATAATGTCCAGGC
TGCCATAAGTGGGGAATAAGGAAAATAAAACATGAAACACGGGTCGGGCAATGTCATGCGGTATTCGGCT
TTGCTTTCCGCCCAAGTTGAAGTGATCCTGTGTGTAAATAATGTCGAATGTTGCCGGTCGGTTGCATAAG
CGTTAGTCAATTATGCCAAAGAGATCTGATTTGTGGAAGCTTTTTTTGACCACTTAGCGCGCTCCGCTTG
ATGTTGTTTTGTTTTGTGCTGGGGCAGAAAACTTGTTTCAATTATTGGGAAAAGTGCGTATAAATCATTG
CCGCAAGCTCTGAAAAGCGAAAAAGAAAAACAGTAACCAAACAGACAAACGCAGCATCCCCCCACACAAT
TAAGCAAAAACTTGAAAACAAGTCAATTCGAAAAAAATTATAGGTTCAACGGCTGCAGCGATCGCATCAT
TAGTTGCGTTTTTAGTAAATACACCATTTCATTACACAACACACACAATTAATTAATAAAACTGTACTGG
TTATTTCAAGTGTGTCTTTTAATAAGCCTGCCGATCGCAATAAATTCGAGCAGCATTGCCGGTAATTTTG
TGCAACATATTTTTCGATTGCCACACCGTGTTTGTTTATTTTTCTGTGGGTGCAATGATTTAGAATGCGG
GCAAGGGATCAAGTTGAACCACTTCTAAGAAAAAATAGCATTGCATAAATGATATAGAGTCCAAAAACTA
CACAAATTCAATAGCAGTAATGGTTACATTAGCTTTGAAATTGTTTTTAGACATCCGAAGAAATAAGATT
AAATTTAAACGGCATTCTTTAATTTGTATTTTAATATTTTGAGAGGTTTTCCTTATTTAAAGTGTAGATT
ATTGAGGATTAATGCAAACCACTTTATCTGCGGAGGTCGTAAAACGTATTTTTACCCATTTGCATGTTTA
TTATGCGTGTGGCTGGTTGTATTACTTTACTTAAGTTTTGCAATTTTTTCTTTAGCAAGCAGGTGCATTT
GGGCCAAGAGATATATGCGATCGCTTTCGGTTCGAATTTTTAACATTTACTTGCGGCGATGGTCATTAGA
GCATTACCCACTTAGGGCACCCCCAACATCCAGTTGATTTTCAGGGACCACAATATTTTAAATAACAGCT
AGTGGAATTACCTAAAAGCGCTTTCGTCCCTTTTGAAATTTTATGTAACACTCAATTATATTTATGTATA
TGTATGCTCAAAATCACCTGCCAATAACTAGCGGAAACCAAATATTTGACCCTCAGTGAATTGTGAATCA
TCGGTGACGCCCAATCGAAATCCAATCCTAAGCAATTGAAACGAGCACGAGTTCCAATTTAATAGTATAC
AAGGAAACACCTGCTTTAAATACTCTACATAGTACACGTTATAATAACGATTTATTTGATATTTCTGGAT
TTTTGTCTGCATGTATTTCATATAATATTGATTTGATTTTTTTAATGAATTGAACTAAAAAATCATATTA
GAACATTTTTTGCAGTCGCCGATAAAGATGAACACTGTTCTCAGAACACAACTGTCATGTATTAAGCTTT
CAGATTTTCAGAAATTTGGAGAGCAATGCATTCTATGCACGAGCCTCCTGGCCTTACAATTTACTTGTTT
GAAATTAGATCGTCAAATAAAGTCCCTAAAATTAAATAAATAGTAGTCACAACTTTAAAATAGGTCTTAA
TCTTTTAGGGTACCGAAAGGTATTTCGGCACAAATCAGCGCAGTTTTAAATGTCGATGAAGGCCAAAAAT
CATACCAAACCCAGCGAAAGGTGATGTCTGACTCATTAAATTGGGGGATTCGAGTGTATTTATTAAACAT
GCGTGAAAATCAATCATGGAAGACAAAACGCAAAGTTGGCCGATCTATGGGAACAGCATAAGCCACCTGA
TTACCCGAACACTGAACCACCCGAATCACTAAAACCACCGAAGTTGGCGCGCGCCTTCGTTTTCATTTTC
ATTGGCCTGTCTTCGTCTTCGGAGAAAAAAACCTTCATATAAAACGCGGCCGACATATTATGGCCACCAG
TCGTTACCGCGCCACGGTCCACAGAAGAGGATTAAAAAAATATCACACAGCCGAAGGCTAGAGAAGAACC
CCCTATAGCTGAACATATATAAACAAATATATTTTTTTTTATTGCCAACACACTTTGGCTTAAGTGTTAA
GAGTGATTGTCAGCTTAGAGCTAAGTGCAATGTTCCAGGACAAAGGGTGGATCCTTGTGACCCTGATCAC
CTTGGTGACGCCGTCTTGGGCTGCTTACAAACTTCAGGAGCGATATAGTTGGAGCCAGCTGGACTTTGCT
TTCCCGAATACCCGACTAAAGGACCAAGCTCTGGCTAGTGGAGATTATATTCCGCAAAATGCTCTACCTG
TTGGAGTCGAACACTTTGGCAATCGGTTATTCGTCACTGTTCCCCGCTGGCGTGATGGGATTCCGGCCAC
TCTGACCTATATAAACATGGACCGCAGTTTGACGGGTTCACCGGAGCTAATTCCGTATCCAGATTGGCGC
TCAAATACAGCTGGAGATTGCGCCAACAGTATTACCACTGCCTACCGCATTAAAGTGGATGAGTGTGGTC
GGCTGTGGGTTTTGGACACTGGAACCGTGGGCATCGGCAATACCACCACTAATCCGTGCCCCTATGCGGT
AAATGTCTTTGACTTGACCACGGATACGCGAATTCGGAGATACGAGCTACCTGGCGTGGACACAAATCCA
AATACTTTCATAGCTAACATTGCCGTGGATATAGGCAAAAATTGCGATGATGCATATGCCTATTTTGCCG
ATGAATTGGGATACGGCTTGATTGCTTACTCCTGGGAACTGAACAAGTCCTGGAGATTCTCGGCACATTC
GTATTTTTTCCCCGATCCATTGAGGGGCGATTTCAATGTCGCTGGTATTAACTTCCAATGGGGCGAGGAG
GGTATATTTGGTATGTCCCTTTCGCCCATTCGATCGGATGGTTATCGTACCCTGTACTTTAGTCCGTTAG
CAAGTCATCGACAATTTGCCGTATCCACGAGGATTTTGAGGGATGAAACCAGGACGGAAGATAGCTATCA
TGACTTTGTTGCCTTAGATGAACGGGGTCCAAACTCCCATACCACTTCACGTGTGATGAGCGATGATGGA
ATTGAGCTGTTCAATTTAATAGATCAAAATGCAGTGGGTTGCTGGCACTCATCAATGCCGTACTCACCGC
AATTTCATGGCATTGTGGATCGCGATGACGTTGGCTTAGTTTTTCCGGCCGATGTGAAAATTGATGAGAA
CAAAAACGTTTGGGTTCTATCCGATAGGATGCCCGTTTTCTTGCTGTCTGACTTGGATTATTCAGATACT
AATTTCCGAATTTACACGGCTCCCTTGGCCACTTTAATTGAGAATACTGTGTGTGATTTGAGGAATAACG
CCTATGGGCCGCCAAATACCGTTTCAATACCAAAACAAGCCGTTTTGCCAATGGGTCCACCGTTATATAC
GAAACAATATCGTCCTGTCTTGCCACAGAAACCTCAGACCAGCTGGGCTTCCTCGCCGCCTCCTCCAAGT
CGCACTTATTTGCCCGCCAATTCAGGCAATGTAGTCTCCAGTATTAGTGTCTCTACAAATTCTGTGGGTC
CTGCAGGAGTGGAGGTGCCAAAGGCCTATATTTTCAACCAGCACAACGGCATAAATTACGAGACAAGTGG
TCCCCATCTATTTCCCACCCATCAACCCGCCCAACCGGGTGGCCAGGATGGTGGGTTAAAAACTTATGTG
AATGCCCGCCAATCTGGGTGGTGGCATCATCAGCATCAAGGTTAACATAATCCTACACACGGTACTTGGG
TATATTCTCACACACTCGATTGATGTAAAGAATATTTAAAGACAACAACATAGGGCAACAGCGGTTAAAA
AAACCACATGACGTATGAGCAAGTGGCAAATCAATACTTTATCTAGTTATGTTAAGCAAAAAATAACAAT
AAATCAACTTTTTTTTGAAGGTTAAGAGTTTACGCAATTTTCTTGAGCGGAAAAAGCGGAAAAAATGTAA
GTATGCATAAATTCTAAATATATCAACAACTGTACATTTTCTGGAGTACTACTACCAGGCAAGAAAGTAG
GTTGATAAAGCTATGCACAAGATCTTGTTTGGGTGCAGGGAAAGTTCAACTTAATCGCTCAATTTGAGAT
CGCCTGGTCGCTTGAGATTCGACTGTAATTGAAATTTTTGCTTTTGATCGGAGCCAGACTTCAGACGGGG
CAAACAAAAAGACTTTGTTGGTGGTAGGGTAGGATCCGTTGACCTGCAGGTCGACTCTAGAGGATCC
Features (pLannotate 1.2.2; 12 found; start..end, strand, type, name):
    125..224     +  protein_bind   phage φC31 attP: attachment site of phage φC31 phage φC31 integrase
    326..911     -  misc_feature   P element 5' end: No description available
    912..1140    -  CDS            mini-white (fragment): Drosophila white gene eye color pigment; white; This is a modified version of the white gene lacking part of the first intron.
   1146..1734    -  rep_origin     ori: high-copy-number ColE1/pMB1/pBR322/pUC origin of replication
   1905..2765    -  CDS            AmpR: β-lactamase; bla; confers resistance to ampicillin, carbenicillin, and related antibiotics
   2766..2870    -  promoter       AmpR promoter: bla
   2965..3000    +  CDS            rop (fragment): Rop protein, which maintains plasmids at low copy number; rop
   3102..3171    +  misc_feature   bom (fragment): basis of mobility region from pBR322
   3170..3673    -  gene           mini-white (fragment): white; This modified version of the white gene lacks part of the first intron.
   3673..3905    -  misc_feature   P element 3' end: P element 3' end
   6960..8582    +  CDS            y: YELL_DROME - Experimental evidence at transcript level: Swiss-Prot protein existence level 2. Controls the pigmentation pattern of the adult cuticle and larval mouth parts. From Drosophila melanogaster (Fruit fly).
   9073..2       -  misc_feature   MCS (fragment) (across the origin): pUC18/19 multiple cloning site
