[The description below was written by a language model from this plasmid's Addgene catalogue record and pLannotate feature annotations shown in this document.]
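Description:
pCaryP is a Drosophila P-element transformation plasmid, catalogued as an insect expression vector. It was built by inserting a roughly 221 bp phage phiC31 attP attachment site into a SmaI site of the approximately 9 kb pCary backbone, and the SmaI site was destroyed on both sides during cloning. The attP fragment comes from Streptomyces phage phiC31 and was derived in part from the plasmid pIJ8600. The plasmid is propagated in E. coli using a high-copy ColE1/pUC-type origin and selected with ampicillin through the bla gene and its promoter. Short remnants of rop and the pBR322 bom region, along with a pUC-type polylinker fragment, are also annotated.

The sequenced record is 9,097 nt. Its feature table shows the attP site next to a P element 5' end, a P element 3' end elsewhere in the plasmid, and a Drosophila yellow (y) coding sequence, which controls cuticle and larval mouthpart pigmentation. In a circular plasmid, the arc between the P-element ends that contains attP and yellow is the part expected to be mobilised by P transposase, with yellow presumably acting as the visible body-colour marker for transformants. The bacterial origin and AmpR lie on the other arc. Small fragments annotated as mini-white flank the P-element ends. No intact white gene is detected, so these are probably automated matches to flanking sequence carried over from the parent vector. The depositor's coordinates for attP and the P-element ends differ from those in the feature table, which suggests a different numbering origin.

According to the associated publication title, the construct was used in building transgenic Drosophila with phiC31 integrase. It places attP "landing sites" in the fly genome, into which attB-bearing plasmids can then be integrated site-specifically and unidirectionally.
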