Addgene plasmid #18945: pCaryP
Depositing lab: Michele Calos. Depositing organization: Stanford University. Publication: Construction of transgenic Drosophila by using the site-specific integrase from phage phiC31. Groth AC, Fish M, Nusse R, Calos MP. Genetics. 2004 Apr . 166(4):1775-82. 10.1534/genetics.166.4.1775 PubMed 15126397.
Backbone
  Vector backbone: pCary
  Backbone size w/o insert (bp): 9000
  Vector type: Insect Expression
Growth in bacteria
  Bacterial resistance: Ampicillin, 100 μg/mL
  Growth temperature: 37°C
  Growth strain: DH5alpha
  Copy number: High Copy
Gene/Insert
  Gene/Insert name: phiC31 attP (alt names: int; phiC31 phage attachment site)
  Species: Streptomyces phage phiC31
  Insert size (bp): 221
  Cloning method: Restriction Enzyme; 5′ cloning site SmaI (destroyed during cloning); 3′ cloning site SmaI (destroyed during cloning)
  Sequencing primers: 5′ n/a
Resource information
  A portion of this plasmid was derived from a plasmid made by: the plasmid pIJ8600 (a gift from Mervyn Bibb, John Innes Institute, Norwich, U.K.)
Terms and licenses: Academic/Nonprofit Terms; Industry Terms: Not Available to Industry
Depositor comments: attP residues 1123 to 1345 P-element residues 1386 to 1976 P-element residues 4560 to 4966
How to cite: pCaryP was a gift from Michele Calos (Addgene plasmid # 18945 ; http://n2t.net/addgene:18945 ; RRID:Addgene_18945)
