>Addgene plasmid #18945 | pCaryP | addgene partial sequence | sequence record 24808 | pCaryP 5'-CAGGACCTAACGCACAGTCA-3'
GTATATGATTTTTTTACTATTCAACTTACTCTGTTTGTGTACTCCCACTGGTATAGCCTTCTTTTATCTT
TTCTGGTTCAGGCTCTATCACTTTACTAGGTACGGCATCTGCGTTGAGTCGCCTCCTTTTAAATGTCTGA
CCTTTTGCAGGTGCAGCCTTCCACTGCGAATCATTAAAGTGGGTATCACAAATTTGGGAGTTTTCACCAA
GGCTGCACCCAAGGCTCTGCTCCCACAATTTTCTCTTAATAGCACACTTCGGCACGTGAATTAATTTTAC
TCCAGTCACAGCTTTGCAGCAAAATTTGCAATATTTCATTTTTTTTTATTCCACGTAAGGGTTAATGTTT
TCAAAAAAAAATTCGTCCGCACACAACCTTTCCTCTCAACAAGCAAACGTGCACTGAATTTAAGTGTATA
CTTCGGTAAGCTTCGGCTATCGACGGGACCACCTTATGTTATTTCATCATGGGCCAGACCCACGTAGTCC
AGCGGCAGATCGGCGGCGGAGAAGTTAAGCGTCTCCAGGATGACCTTGCCCGAACTGGGGCACGTGGTGT
TCGACGATGTGCAGCTAATTTCGCCCGGCTCCACGTCCGCCCATTGGTTAATCAGCAGACCCTCGTTGGC
GTAACGGAACCAGGAGAGGTACGACAACCATTTGAGGTATACTGGCACCGAGCCCGAGTTCAAGAAGAAG
GCGTTTTTCCATAGGCTCCGCCCCCCTGACGAGCATCACAAAATCGACGCTCAGTCAGAGGNGGNGAACC
CGACNGNACTATAAAAAAACANGNGGTTCCCCTGGAAATNCNTCGTGNGCTCTCTN
