>Addgene plasmid #18945 | pCaryP | addgene partial sequence | sequence record 24809 | attP-R 5'-ACTTTCACCAGCGTTTCTGG-3'
NNNNNNNNNNNNNNNCNNAAAGGGANNAAGGGCGACACGGAAATGTTGAATACTCATACTCTTCCTTTTT
CAATATTATTGAAGCATTTATCAGGGTTATTGTCTCATGAGCGGATACATATTTGAATGTATTTAGAAAA
ATAAACAAATAGGGGTTCCGCGCACATTTCCCCGAAAAGTGCCACCTGACGTCTAAGAAACCATTATTAT
CATGACATTAACCTATAAAAATAGGCGTATCACGAGGCCCTTTCGTCTCGCGCGTTTCGGTGATGACGGT
GAAAACCTCTGACACATGCAGCTCCCGGAGACGGTCACAGCTTGTCTGTAAGCGGATGCCGGGAGCAGAC
AAGCCCGTCAGGGCGCGTCAGCGGGTGTTGGCGGGTGTCGGGGCTGGCTTAACTATGCGGCATCAGAGCA
GATTGTACTGAGAGTGCACCATATGCGGTGTGAAATACCGCACCGAATCGCGCGGAACTAACGACAGTCG
CTCCAAGGTCGTCGAACAAAAGGTGAATGTGTTGCGGAGAGCGGGTGGGAGACAGCGAAAGAGCAACTAC
GAAACGTGGTGTGGTGGAGGTGAATTATGAAGAGGGCGCGCGATTTGAAAAGTATGTATATAAAAAATAT
ATCCCGGTGTTTTATGTAGCGATAAACGAGTTTTTGATGTAAGGTATGCAGGTGTGTAAGTCTTTTGGTT
AGAAGACAAATCCAAAGTCTACTTGTGGGGATGTTCGAAGGGGAAATACTTGTATTCTATAGGTCATATC
TNGTTTTTANTNGCACNAANNNNNNNNNNNNANCNTTTTTNNNNNNNNNNNNNNNNNNNNCNNNNNNNNN
NNNNNNNNNNANANAAAAAAANNNNNNNNNTNNNNTNNNNTTNNN
